>Addgene plasmid #139043 | pSM03 | addgene full sequence | sequence record 273948 | Addgene NGS Result
AGCGCCCAATACGCAAACCGCCTCTCCCCGCGCGTTGGCCGATTCATTAATGCAGCTGGCACGACAGGTT
TCCCGACTGGAAAGCGGGCAGTGAGCGCAACGCAATTAATGTGAGTTAGCTCACTCATTAGGCACCCCAG
GCTTTACACTTTATGCTTCCGGCTCGTATGTTGTGTGGAATTGTGAGCGGATAACAATTTCACACAGGAA
ACAGCTATGACCATGATTACGCCAAGCTATTTAGGTGACACTATAGAATACTCAAGCTATGCATCAAGCT
TGGTACCGAGCTCGGATCCACTAGTAACGGCCGCCAGTGTGCTGGAATTCGCCCTTGCAGCTCTTCGTTA
CCATACTTGACTTGGTAGAGGACTGTATCTTGCAACTGCGTGTTCGTATAGCTTAACTTTGTTGTAATCC
GAATCGTTTCCTAGTATTTCAATTCTGTGATCAACAAAGTGTGCATCTGGAAGTTGGACGACCTTCTTTG
CTTTGTAAGTGGTTTTAAAATCGCAAAGGTAGTGACCTCCACCTTCTAGTAGTAGTGCCATGTTAATGTT
CTGAAAATTTAAATATAATCCGTTAGTTAGTAAGTCCAAGTTTAAACTTACTCCAACAAGTAGTCCATCT
CTAACATGTAGTTTTTCAGTCGATGGTTCCCACTTAAGAGTCTTCTTTTGCATAACTGGTCCGTTAGGAG
GAAAGTTAGTACCTTTAAATCTGACATTTTGGAAGAAGCAATCACCTTCGAGACTAATATCACTTCTCTG
AAAATTTAAATATGTATGGTTAGTTAGTACCGAACTGTTTAAACTTACAATAGTGCAAATACCTTTATCT
TCGAAAGTCATAGTTCTTTCCCACGAGTATCCTTCTGGAAACGATTGCTTGAAGTAATCAGGAATATCTT
CTGGGTATTTAGTAAAAACTCTGTTTCCGTAATGGACGGCAGTAGTGAGAATATCCTGAAAATTTAAATA
ATCAGGGTTAGTTAGTATATATATGTTTAAACTTACGTAACTAAATGGTAGTGGTGCTCCTTCTTTGACA
GTCAAGTTAGCAGTTTGAGTTCCTTCGTATGGCTTTCCTTTACCTTCACCTTCAATAACAAATGCATGAC
CGTTGACGTTTCCTTCCATATGCACTTTGACTCTCATATCTTCCTTAATAAGGTTGCCGCTTCCACCCGA
AGAGCTGCAAGGGCGAATTCTGCAGATATCCATCACACTGGCGGCCGCTCGAGCATGCATCTAGAGGGCC
CAATTCGCCCTATAGTGAGTCGTATTACAATTCACTGGCCGTCGTTTTACAACGTCGTGACTGGGAAAAC
CCTGGCGTTACCCAACTTAATCGCCTTGCAGCACATCCCCCTTTCGCCAGCTGGCGTAATAGCGAAGAGG
CCCGCACCGATCGCCCTTCCCAACAGTTGCGCAGCCTATACGTACGGCAGTTTAAGGTTTACACCTATAA
AAGAGAGAGCCGTTATCGTCTGTTTGTGGATGTACAGAGTGATATTATTGACACGCCGGGGCGACGGATG
GTGATCCCCCTGGCCAGTGCACGTCTGCTGTCAGATAAAGTCTCCCGTGAACTTTACCCGGTGGTGCATA
TCGGGGATGAAAGCTGGCGCATGATGACCACCGATATGGCCAGTGTGCCGGTCTCCGTTATCGGGGAAGA
AGTGGCTGATCTCAGCCACCGCGAAAATGACATCAAAAACGCCATTAACCTGATGTTCTGGGGAATATAA
ATGTCAGGCATGAGATTATCAAAAAGGATCTTCACCTAGATCCTTTTCACGTAGAAAGCCAGTCCGCAGA
AACGGTGCTGACCCCGGATGAATGTCAGCTACTGGGCTATCTGGACAAGGGAAAACGCAAGCGCAAAGAG
AAAGCAGGTAGCTTGCAGTGGGCTTACATGGCGATAGCTAGACTGGGCGGTTTTATGGACAGCAAGCGAA
CCGGAATTGCCAGCTGGGGCGCCCTCTGGTAAGGTTGGGAAGCCCTGCAAAGTAAACTGGATGGCTTTCT
TGCCGCCAAGGATCTGATGGCGCAGGGGATCAAGCTCTGATCAAGAGACAGGATGAGGATCGTTTCGCAT
GATTGAACAAGATGGATTGCACGCAGGTTCTCCGGCCGCTTGGGTGGAGAGGCTATTCGGCTATGACTGG
GCACAACAGACAATCGGCTGCTCTGATGCCGCCGTGTTCCGGCTGTCAGCGCAGGGGCGCCCGGTTCTTT
TTGTCAAGACCGACCTGTCCGGTGCCCTGAATGAACTGCAAGACGAGGCAGCGCGGCTATCGTGGCTGGC
CACGACGGGCGTTCCTTGCGCAGCTGTGCTCGACGTTGTCACTGAAGCGGGAAGGGACTGGCTGCTATTG
GGCGAAGTGCCGGGGCAGGATCTCCTGTCATCTCACCTTGCTCCTGCCGAGAAAGTATCCATCATGGCTG
ATGCAATGCGGCGGCTGCATACGCTTGATCCGGCTACCTGCCCATTCGACCACCAAGCGAAACATCGCAT
CGAGCGAGCACGTACTCGGATGGAAGCCGGTCTTGTCGATCAGGATGATCTGGACGAAGAGCATCAGGGG
CTCGCGCCAGCCGAACTGTTCGCCAGGCTCAAGGCGAGCATGCCCGACGGCGAGGATCTCGTCGTGACCC
ATGGCGATGCCTGCTTGCCGAATATCATGGTGGAAAATGGCCGCTTTTCTGGATTCATCGACTGTGGCCG
GCTGGGTGTGGCGGACCGCTATCAGGACATAGCGTTGGCTACCCGTGATATTGCTGAAGAGCTTGGCGGC
GAATGGGCTGACCGCTTCCTCGTGCTTTACGGTATCGCCGCTCCCGATTCGCAGCGCATCGCCTTCTATC
GCCTTCTTGACGAGTTCTTCTGAATTATTAACGCTTACAATTTCCTGATGCGGTATTTTCTCCTTACGCA
TCTGTGCGGTATTTCACACCGCATCAGGTGGCACTTTTCGGGGAAATGTGCGCGGAACCCCTATTTGTTT
ATTTTTCTAAATACATTCAAATATGTATCCGCTCATGAGACAATAACCCTGATAAATGCTTCAATAATAG
CACGTGAGGAGGGCCACCATGGCCAAGTTGACCAGTGCCGTTCCGGTGCTCACCGCGCGCGACGTCGCCG
GAGCGGTCGAGTTCTGGACCGACCGGCTCGGGTTCTCCCGGGACTTCGTGGAGGACGACTTCGCCGGTGT
GGTCCGGGACGACGTGACCCTGTTCATCAGCGCGGTCCAGGACCAGGTGGTGCCGGACAACACCCTGGCC
TGGGTGTGGGTGCGCGGCCTGGACGAGCTGTACGCCGAGTGGTCGGAGGTCGTGTCCACGAACTTCCGGG
ACGCCTCCGGGCCGGCCATGACCGAGATCGGCGAGCAGCCGTGGGGGCGGGAGTTCGCCCTGCGCGACCC
GGCCGGCAACTGCGTGCACTTCGTGGCCGAGGAGCAGGACTGACACGTGCTAAAACTTCATTTTTAATTT
AAAAGGATCTAGGTGAAGATCCTTTTTGATAATCTCATGACCAAAATCCCTTAACGTGAGTTTTCGTTCC
ACTGAGCGTCAGACCCCGTAGAAAAGATCAAAGGATCTTCTTGAGATCCTTTTTTTCTGCGCGTAATCTG
CTGCTTGCAAACAAAAAAACCACCGCTACCAGCGGTGGTTTGTTTGCCGGATCAAGAGCTACCAACTCTT
TTTCCGAAGGTAACTGGCTTCAGCAGAGCGCAGATACCAAATACTGTTCTTCTAGTGTAGCCGTAGTTAG
GCCACCACTTCAAGAACTCTGTAGCACCGCCTACATACCTCGCTCTGCTAATCCTGTTACCAGTGGCTGC
TGCCAGTGGCGATAAGTCGTGTCTTACCGGGTTGGACTCAAGACGATAGTTACCGGATAAGGCGCAGCGG
TCGGGCTGAACGGGGGGTTCGTGCACACAGCCCAGCTTGGAGCGAACGACCTACACCGAACTGAGATACC
TACAGCGTGAGCTATGAGAAAGCGCCACGCTTCCCGAAGGGAGAAAGGCGGACAGGTATCCGGTAAGCGG
CAGGGTCGGAACAGGAGAGCGCACGAGGGAGCTTCCAGGGGGAAACGCCTGGTATCTTTATAGTCCTGTC
GGGTTTCGCCACCTCTGACTTGAGCGTCGATTTTTGTGATGCTCGTCAGGGGGGCGGAGCCTATGGAAAA
ACGCCAGCAACGCGGCCTTTTTACGGTTCCTGGCCTTTTGCTGGCCTTTTGCTCACATGTTCTTTCCTGC
GTTATCCCCTGATTCTGTGGATAACCGTATTACCGCCTTTGAGTGAGCTGATACCGCTCGCCGCAGCCGA
ACGACCGAGCGCAGCGAGTCAGTGAGCGAGGAAGCGGAAG
Features (pLannotate 1.2.2; 15 found; start..end, strand, type, name):
      2..94      +  CDS            lacI (fragment): lac repressor; lacI; The lac repressor binds to the lac operator to inhibit transcription in E. coli. This inhibition can be relieved by adding lactose or isopropyl-β-D-thiogalactopyranoside (IPTG).
    107..128     +  protein_bind   CAP binding site: CAP binding activates transcription in the presence of cAMP. E. coli catabolite activator protein
    143..173     +  promoter       lac promoter: promoter for the E. coli lac operon
    181..197     +  protein_bind   lac operator: The lac repressor binds to the lac operator to inhibit transcription in E. coli. This inhibition can be relieved by adding lactose or isopropyl-β-D-thiogalactopyranoside (IPTG). lac repressor encoded by lacI
    239..257     +  promoter       SP6 promoter: promoter for bacteriophage SP6 RNA polymerase
    351..1175    -  CDS            Dendra2: Dendra2 is a photoconvertible green fluorescent protein published in 2006, derived from Dendronephthya sp.. It has high acid sensitivity.
   1269..1287    -  promoter       T7 promoter: promoter for bacteriophage T7 RNA polymerase
   1290..1437    +  CDS            lacZα (fragment): LacZα fragment of β-galactosidase; lacZ fragment
   1447..1750    +  CDS            ccdB (fragment): CcdB, a bacterial toxin that poisons DNA gyrase; ccdB; Plasmids containing the ccdB gene cannot be propagated in standard E. coli strains.
   1798..2067    +  CDS            tnpA (fragment): TN5P_ECOLX - Also known as tnp. Experimental evidence at protein level: Swiss-Prot protein existence level 1. Mediates transposition of transposon Tn5 by a 'cut and paste' mechanism. First, the monomeric transposase binds the 19 bp inverted DNA repeats flanking the transposon. Then, dimerization of the DNA- bound transposase creates a synaptic DNA complex. After nicking of the first DNA strand, excision of the transposon proceeds through a series of intermediates. The transposase then mediates the insertion of the transposon at a new site by strand transfer. The activity of the wild- type tran
   2099..2893    +  CDS            NeoR/KanR: aminoglycoside phosphotransferase from Tn5; aph(3')-II (or nptII); confers resistance to neomycin, kanamycin, and G418 (Geneticin®)
   2914..2964    -  misc_feature   bom (fragment): basis of mobility region from pBR322
   2991..3079    +  promoter       AmpR promoter (fragment): bla
   3099..3473    +  CDS            BleoR: antibiotic-binding protein; Sh ble from Streptoalloteichus hindustanus; confers resistance to bleomycin, phleomycin, and Zeocin™
   3611..4199    +  rep_origin     ori: high-copy-number ColE1/pMB1/pBR322/pUC origin of replication
