[The description below was written by a language model from this plasmid's Addgene catalogue record and pLannotate feature annotations shown in this document.]
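Description:
pSM03 is a donor ("cassette") plasmid for building Caenorhabditis elegans transgene vectors by SapTrap assembly, supplying the third module of a four-cassette system for MosSCI (Mos1-mediated single-copy insertion) constructs. It is built on the Zero Blunt TOPO cloning backbone and is catalogued as a worm expression vector, although the plasmid itself serves mainly as a part repository rather than a complete expression unit. In E. coli it replicates from a high-copy ColE1/pUC-type origin and is selected with kanamycin through the Tn5-derived NeoR/KanR gene. A BleoR (Sh ble) marker conferring Zeocin resistance is also annotated, as is usual for this backbone.

The insert is the coding sequence for Dendra2, a green-to-red photoconvertible fluorescent protein derived from Dendronephthya, supplied with its own stop codon, which suggests it is intended as the C-terminal element of a fusion. It sits in reverse orientation relative to the lac promoter/operator, within the TOPO cloning site that interrupts the lacZα–ccdB selection cassette, and is flanked by SP6 and T7 promoters from the backbone. No worm promoter or 3′ UTR is annotated, consistent with those elements being contributed by the other cassettes in the assembly. SapTrap relies on SapI type IIS digestion to release modules with defined overhangs for ordered ligation into a destination vector, but the SapI sites and junction overhangs are not annotated in the feature table. The assembled products would typically be used to generate single-copy integrated transgenes expressing Dendra2-tagged proteins for photoconversion-based tracking in worms.
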