Addgene plasmid #139043: pSM03
Purpose: MosSCI SapTrap assembly: Cassette 3 for 4-cassette system
Depositing lab: Erik Griffin. Depositing organization: Dartmouth College and Medical School. Publication: SapTrap Assembly of Caenorhabditis elegans MosSCI Transgene Vectors. Fan X, Henau S, Feinstein J, Miller SI, Han B, Frokjaer-Jensen C, Griffin EE. G3 (Bethesda). 2019 Dec 17. pii: g3.119.400822. doi: 10.1534/g3.119.400822. PubMed 31848219.
Backbone
  Vector backbone: Zero blunt TOPO
  Backbone manufacturer: Thermo Fisher Scientific
  Backbone size w/o insert (bp): 3519
  Vector type: Worm Expression
Growth in bacteria
  Bacterial resistance: Kanamycin, 50 μg/mL
  Growth temperature: 37°C
  Growth strain: DH5alpha
  Copy number: High Copy
Gene/Insert
  Gene/Insert name: dendra2 (includes STOP codon)
  Species: C. elegans (nematode)
  Cloning method: TOPO Cloning
Terms and licenses: Academic/Nonprofit Terms; Industry Terms: Not Available to Industry
How to cite: pSM03 was a gift from Erik Griffin (Addgene plasmid # 139043 ; http://n2t.net/addgene:139043 ; RRID:Addgene_139043)
